Addgene plasmid #214018: pAAVS1-Blast-TNNT2-Zeo
Purpose: Expression of cardiac troponin T
Depositing lab: Paul Burridge. Depositing organization: Northwestern University. Publication: Independent compartmentalization of functional, metabolic, and transcriptional maturation of hiPSC-derived cardiomyocytes. Fetterman KA, Blancard M, Lyra-Leite DM, Vanoye CG, Fonoudi H, Jouni M, DeKeyser JL, Lenny B, Sapkota Y, George AL Jr, Burridge PW. Cell Rep. 2024 May 28;43(5):114160. doi: 10.1016/j.celrep.2024.114160. Epub 2024 Apr 27. PubMed 38678564.
Backbone
  Vector backbone: pAAVS1-Nst-CAG-DEST (Addgene Plasmid #80489)
  Backbone manufacturer: Knut Woltjen
  Backbone size w/o insert (bp): 3000
  Vector type: Mammalian Expression
Growth in bacteria
  Bacterial resistance: Ampicillin, 100 μg/mL
  Growth temperature: 37°C
  Growth strain: NEB Stable
  Growth instructions: In mammalian cells, use Blasticidin for selection of integrated constructs and use Zeocin for selection of cells with the TNNT2 promoter active
  Copy number: High Copy
Gene/Insert
  Gene/Insert name: TNNT2
  Species: H. sapiens (human)
  Entrez Gene: TNNT2 (a.k.a. CMD1D, CMH2, CMPD2, LVNC6, RCM3, TnTC, cTnT)
  Cloning method: TOPO Cloning
Terms and licenses: Academic/Nonprofit Terms; Industry Terms: Not Available to Industry
How to cite: pAAVS1-Blast-TNNT2-Zeo was a gift from Paul Burridge (Addgene plasmid # 214018 ; http://n2t.net/addgene:214018 ; RRID:Addgene_214018)
