[The description below was written by a language model from this plasmid's Addgene catalogue record and pLannotate feature annotations shown in this document.]
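Description:
pAAVS1-Blast-TNNT2-Zeo is a mammalian donor plasmid for targeted integration at the human AAVS1 safe-harbour locus (intron 1 of PPP1R12C), derived from the pAAVS1-Nst-CAG-DEST backbone. It is propagated in E. coli on a high-copy ColE1/pUC-type origin with ampicillin selection (AmpR), and it also carries an f1 origin plus cloning-vector remnants: lac promoter/operator, lacZα and lacI fragments, and T3 and T7 promoters. The sequenced plasmid is 6,907 nt.

The payload lies between the left and right AAVS1 homology arms and contains two selection cassettes. The first is a promoterless gene trap, in which a splice acceptor precedes the blasticidin S deaminase coding sequence and a bGH polyadenylation signal. Blasticidin resistance should therefore be expressed mainly when the cassette is correctly inserted and spliced into the endogenous PPP1R12C transcript. The second cassette is the Sh ble (BleoR) Zeocin-resistance gene, followed by a β-globin fragment and the rabbit β-globin poly(A) signal. The roughly 600 bp upstream of BleoR is unannotated apart from a very short CMV enhancer fragment, probably a leftover of the backbone's CAG promoter. The catalogue notes indicate that this region holds the human TNNT2 promoter, since Zeocin is said to select for cells in which that promoter is active.

The stated purpose, "expression of cardiac troponin T", is not supported by the feature table, which shows no TNNT2 coding sequence. The TNNT2 insert appears to be regulatory rather than coding. The construct is best read as a lineage-selection tool: blasticidin enriches for integrants, and Zeocin then enriches for TNNT2-expressing cells, consistent with the associated work on hiPSC-derived cardiomyocytes. The record does not specify the nuclease used for targeting.
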