Features (pLannotate 1.2.2; 20 found; start..end, strand, type, name):
    796..821     +  misc_feature   SA: splice acceptor site
    914..1309    +  CDS            BSD: blasticidin S deaminase; Aspergillus terreus BSD; confers resistance to blasticidin
   1350..1574    +  polyA_signal   bGH poly(A) signal: bovine growth hormone polyadenylation signal
   1593..1612    +  enhancer       CMV enhancer (fragment): human cytomegalovirus immediate early enhancer
   2227..2601    +  CDS            BleoR: antibiotic-binding protein; Sh ble from Streptoalloteichus hindustanus; confers resistance to bleomycin, phleomycin, and Zeocin™
   2616..2693    +  CDS            HBB (fragment): HBB_PONPY - Experimental evidence at transcript level: Swiss-Prot protein existence level 2. Involved in oxygen transport from the lung to the various peripheral tissues. From Pongo pygmaeus (Bornean orangutan).
   2764..2819    +  polyA_signal   β-globin poly(A) signal: rabbit β-globin polyadenylation signal (Gil and Proudfoot, 1987)
   3375..3904    +  misc_feature   HA-R: right homology arm from the adeno-associated virus integration site (AAVS1) within intron 1 of the human PPP1R12C gene
   4051..4069    -  promoter       T7 promoter: promoter for bacteriophage T7 RNA polymerase
   4072..4229    +  CDS            lacZα (fragment): LacZα fragment of β-galactosidase; lacZ fragment
   4234..4662    +  rep_origin     f1 ori (sequence partly withheld): f1 bacteriophage origin of replication; arrow indicates direction of (+) strand synthesis
   4715..4819    +  promoter       AmpR promoter: bla
   4820..5680    +  CDS            AmpR: β-lactamase; bla; confers resistance to ampicillin, carbenicillin, and related antibiotics
   5851..6439    +  rep_origin     ori: high-copy-number ColE1/pMB1/pBR322/pUC origin of replication
   6622..6714    +  CDS            lacI (fragment): lac repressor; lacI; The lac repressor binds to the lac operator to inhibit transcription in E. coli. This inhibition can be relieved by adding lactose or isopropyl-β-D-thiogalactopyranoside (IPTG).
   6727..6748    +  protein_bind   CAP binding site: CAP binding activates transcription in the presence of cAMP. E. coli catabolite activator protein
   6763..6793    +  promoter       lac promoter: promoter for the E. coli lac operon
   6801..6817    +  protein_bind   lac operator: The lac repressor binds to the lac operator to inhibit transcription in E. coli. This inhibition can be relieved by adding lactose or isopropyl-β-D-thiogalactopyranoside (IPTG). lac repressor encoded by lacI
   6862..6880    +  promoter       T3 promoter: promoter for bacteriophage T3 RNA polymerase
   6893..789     +  misc_feature   HA-L (across the origin): left homology arm from the adeno-associated virus integration site (AAVS1) within intron 1 of the human PPP1R12C gene
>Addgene plasmid #214018 | pAAVS1-Blast-TNNT2-Zeo | addgene full sequence | sequence record 422164 | Addgene NGS Result
GCATTCTCTCCCCTGGGCCTGTGCCGCTTTCTGTCTGCAGCTTGTGGCCTGGGTCACCTCTACGGCTGGC
CCAGATCCTTCCCTGCCGCCTCCTTCAGGTTCCGTCTTCCTCCACTCCCTCTTCCCCTTGCTCTCTGCTG
TGTTGCTGCCCAAGGATGCTCTTTCCGGAGCACTTCCTTCTCGGCGCTGCACCACGTGATGTCCTCTGAG
CGGATCCTCCCCGTGTCTGGGTCCTCTCCGGGCATCTCTCCTCCCTCACCCAACCCCATGCCGTCTTCAC
TCGCTGGGTTCCCTTTTCCTTCTCCTTCTGGGGCCTGTGCCATCTCTCGTTTCTTAGGATGGCCTTCTCC
GACGGATGTCTCCCTTGCGTCCCGCCTCCCCTTCTTGTAGGCCTGCATCATCACCGTTTTTCTGGACAAC
CCCAAAGTACCCCGTCTCCCTGGCTTTAGCCACCTCTCCATCCTCTTGCTTTCTTTGCCTGGACACCCCG
TTCTCCTGTGGATTCGGGTCACCTCTCACTCCTTTCATTTGGGCAGCTCCCCTACCCCCCTTACCTCTCT
AGTCTGTGCTAGCTCTTCCAGCCCCCTGTCATGGCATCTTCCAGGGGTCCGAGAGCTCAGCTAGTCTTCT
TCCTCCAACCCGGGCCCCTATGTCCACTTCAGGACAGCATGTTTGCTGCCTCCAGGGATCCTGTGTCCCC
GAGCTGGGACCACCTTATATTCCCAGGGCCGGTTAATGTGGCTCTGGTTCTGGGTACTTTTATCTGTCCC
CTCCACCCCACAGTGGGGCAAGCTTCTGACCTCTTCTCTTCCTCCCACAGGGCCTCGAGAGATCTGGCAG
CGGAGAGGGCAGAGGAAGTCTTCTAACATGCGGTGACGTGGAGGAGAATCCCGGCCCTAGGCTCGAGGGT
ACCATGGCCAAGCCTTTGTCTCAAGAAGAATCCACCCTCATTGAAAGAGCAACGGCTACAATCAACAGCA
TCCCCATCTCTGAAGACTACAGCGTCGCCAGCGCAGCTCTCTCTAGCGACGGCCGCATCTTCACTGGTGT
CAATGTATATCATTTTACTGGGGGACCTTGTGCAGAACTCGTGGTGCTGGGCACTGCTGCTGCTGCGGCA
GCTGGCAACCTGACTTGTATCGTCGCGATCGGAAATGAGAACAGGGGCATCTTGAGCCCCTGCGGACGGT
GCCGACAGGTGCTTCTCGATCTGCATCCTGGGATCAAAGCCATAGTGAAGGACAGTGATGGACAGCCGAC
GGCAGTTGGGATTCGTGAATTGCTGCCCTCTGGTTATGTGTGGGAGGGCCTGCAGCTGCAGTAGGTTTAA
ACCCGCTGATCAGCCTCGACTGTGCCTTCTAGTTGCCAGCCATCTGTTGTTTGCCCCTCCCCCGTGCCTT
CCTTGACCCTGGAAGGTGCCACTCCCACTGTCCTTTCCTAATAAAATGAGGAAATTGCATCGCATTGTCT
GAGTAGGTGTCATTCTATTCTGGGGGGTGGGGTGGGGCAGGACAGCAAGGGGGAGGATTGGGAAGACAAT
AGCAGGCATGCTGGGGATGCGGTGGGCTCTATGGACTAGCGGTGGCGGCCTCGACATTGATTATTGACTA
GTGTCATGGAGAAGACCCACCTTGCAGATGTCCTCACTGGGGCTGGCAGAGCCGGCAACCTGCCCAAGGC
TGCTCAGTCCATTAGGAGCCAGTAGCCTGGAAGATGTCTTTACCCCCAGCATCAGTTCAAGTGGAGCAGC
ACATAACTCTTGCCCTCTGCCTTCCAAGATTCTGGTGCTGAGACTTATGGAGTGTCTTGGAGGTTGCCTT
CTGCCCCCCAACCCTGCTCCCAGCTGGCCCTCCCAGGCCTGGGTTGCTGGCCTCTGCTTTATCAGGATTC
TCAAGAGGGACAGCTGGTTTATGTTGCATGACTGTTCCCTGCATATCTGCTCTGGTTTTAAATAGCTTAT
CTGAGCAGCTGGAGGACCACATGGGCTTATATGGCGTGGGGTACATGTTCCTGTAGCCTTGTCCCTGGCA
CCTGCCAAAATAGCAGCCAACACCCCCCACCCCCACCGCCATCCCCCTGCCCCACCCGTCCCCTGTCGCA
CATTCCTCCCTCCGCAGGGCTGGCTCACCAGGCCCCAGCCCACATGCCTGCTTAAAGCCCTCTCCATCCT
CTGCCTCACCCAGTCCCCGCTGAGACTGAGCAGACGCCTCCAGGATCGCGGCCGCCATGGCCAAGTTGAC
CAGTGCCGTTCCGGTGCTCACCGCGCGCGACGTCGCCGGAGCGGTCGAGTTCTGGACCGACCGGCTCGGG
TTCTCCCGGGACTTCGTGGAGGACGACTTCGCCGGTGTGGTCCGGGACGACGTGACCCTGTTCATCAGCG
CGGTCCAGGACCAGGTGGTGCCGGACAACACCCTGGCCTGGGTGTGGGTGCGCGGCCTGGACGAGCTGTA
CGCCGAGTGGTCGGAGGTCGTGTCCACGAACTTCCGGGACGCCTCCGGGCCGGCCATGACCGAGATCGGC
GAGCAGCCGTGGGGGCGGGAGTTCGCCCTGCGCGACCCGGCCGGCAACTGCGTGCACTTCGTGGCCGAGG
AGCAGGACTGACCTCGAGGAAGGGCGAATTCACTCCTCAGGTGCAGGCTGCCTATCAGAAGGTGGTGGCT
GGTGTGGCCAATGCCCTGGCTCACAAATACCACTGAGATCTTTTTCCCTCTGCCAAAAATTATGGGGACA
TCATGAAGCCCCTTGAGCATCTGACTTCTGGCTAATAAAGGAAATTTATTTTCATTGCAATAGTGTGTTG
GAATTTTTTGTGTCTCTCACTCGGAAGGACATATGGGAGGGCAAATCATTTAAAACATCAGAATGAGTAT
TTGGTTTAGAGTTTGGCAACATATGCCCATATGCTGGCTGCCATGAACAAAGGTTGGCTATAAAGAGGTC
ATCAGTATATGAAACAGCCCCCTGCTGTCCATTCCTTATTCCATAGAAAAGCCTTGACTTGAGGTTAGAT
TTTTTTTATATTTTGTTTTGTGTTATTTTTTTCTTTAACATCCCTAAAATTTTCCTTACATGTTTTACTA
GCCAGATTTTTCCTCCTCTCCTGACTACTCCCAGTCATAGCTGTCCCTCTTCTCTTATGGAGATCCCTCG
ACCTGCAGCCCAAGCTTGGATCCCTCGAGTTAATTAAATCTAGAAGTCGACAGTACTAAGCTTTGACAGA
AAAGCCCCATCCTTAGGCCTCCTCCTTCCTAGTCTCCTGATATTGGGTCTAACCCCCACCTCCTGTTAGG
CAGATTCCTTATCTGGTGACACACCCCCATTTCCTGGAGCCATCTCTCTCCTTGCCAGAACCTCTAAGGT
TTGCTTACGATGGAGCCAGAGAGGATCCTGGGAGGGAGAGCTTGGCAGGGGGTGGGAGGGAAGGGGGGGA
TGCGTGACCTGCCCGGTTCTCAGTGGCCACCCTGCGCTACCCTCTCCCAGAACCTGAGCTGCTCTGACGC
GGCTGTCTGGTGCGTTTCACTGATCCTGGTGCTGCAGCTTCCTTACACTTCCCAAGAGGAGAAGCAGTTT
GGAAAAACAAAATCAGAATAAGTTGGTCCTGAGTTCTAACTTTGGCTCTTCACCTTTCTAGTCCCCAATT
TATATTGTTCCTCCGTGCGTCAGTTTTACCTGTGAGATAAGGCCAGTAGCCAGCCCCGTCCTGGCAGGGC
TGTGGTGAGGAGGGGGGTGTCCGTGTGGAAAACTCCCTTTGTGAGAATGGTGCGTCCTAGGTGTTCACCA
GGTCGTGGCCGCCTCTACTCCCTTTCTCTTTCTCCATCCTTCTTTCCTTAAAGAGTCCCCAGTGCTATCT
GGGACATATTCCTCCGCCCAGAGCAGGGTCCCGCTTCCCTAAGGCCCTGCTCTGGGCTTCTGGGTTTGAG
TCCTTGGCAAGCCCAGGAGAGGCGCTCAGGCTTCCCTGTCCCCCTTCCTCGTCCACCATCTCATGCCCCT
GGCTCTCCTGCCCCTTCCCTACAGGGGTTCCTGGCTCTGCTCTAGCGATCGCCAATTCGCCCTATAGTGA
GTCGTATTACAATTCACTGGCCGTCGTTTTACAACGTCGTGACTGGGAAAACCCTGGCGTTACCCAACTT
AATCGCCTTGCAGCACATCCCCCTTTCGCCAGCTGGCGTAATAGCGAAGAGGCCCGCACCGATCGCCCTT
CCCAACAGTTGCGCAGCCTGAATGGCGAATGGG
[124 nt withheld, positions 4234-4357]
C
[91 nt withheld, positions 4359-4449]
A
[49 nt withheld, positions 4451-4499]
CCTTTGACGTTGGAGTCCACGTTCTTT
[37 nt withheld, positions 4527-4563]
ACCCTATCTCGGTCTATTCTTTTGATTTATAAGGGATTTTGCCGATTTCGGCCTATTGGTTAAAAAATGA
GCTGATTTAACAAAAATTTAACGCGAATTTTAACAAAATATTAACGCTTACAATTTAGGTGGCACTTTTC
GGGGAAATGTGCGCGGAACCCCTATTTGTTTATTTTTCTAAATACATTCAAATATGTATCCGCTCATGAG
ACAATAACCCTGATAAATGCTTCAATAATATTGAAAAAGGAAGAGTATGAGTATTCAACATTTCCGTGTC
GCCCTTATTCCCTTTTTTGCGGCATTTTGCCTTCCTGTTTTTGCTCACCCAGAAACGCTGGTGAAAGTAA
AAGATGCTGAAGATCAGTTGGGTGCACGAGTGGGTTACATCGAACTGGATCTCAACAGCGGTAAGATCCT
TGAGAGTTTTCGCCCCGAAGAACGTTTTCCAATGATGAGCACTTTTAAAGTTCTGCTATGTGGCGCGGTA
TTATCCCGTATTGACGCCGGGCAAGAGCAACTCGGTCGCCGCATACACTATTCTCAGAATGACTTGGTTG
AGTACTCACCAGTCACAGAAAAGCATCTTACGGATGGCATGACAGTAAGAGAATTATGCAGTGCTGCCAT
AACCATGAGTGATAACACTGCGGCCAACTTACTTCTGACAACGATCGGAGGACCGAAGGAGCTAACCGCT
TTTTTGCACAACATGGGGGATCATGTAACTCGCCTTGATCGTTGGGAACCGGAGCTGAATGAAGCCATAC
CAAACGACGAGCGTGACACCACGATGCCTGTAGCAATGGCAACAACGTTGCGCAAACTATTAACTGGCGA
ACTACTTACTCTAGCTTCCCGGCAACAATTAATAGACTGGATGGAGGCGGATAAAGTTGCAGGACCACTT
CTGCGCTCGGCCCTTCCGGCTGGCTGGTTTATTGCTGATAAATCTGGAGCCGGTGAGCGTGGGTCTCGCG
GTATCATTGCAGCACTGGGGCCAGATGGTAAGCCCTCCCGTATCGTAGTTATCTACACGACGGGGAGTCA
GGCAACTATGGATGAACGAAATAGACAGATCGCTGAGATAGGTGCCTCACTGATTAAGCATTGGTAACTG
TCAGACCAAGTTTACTCATATATACTTTAGATTGATTTAAAACTTCATTTTTAATTTAAAAGGATCTAGG
TGAAGATCCTTTTTGATAATCTCATGACCAAAATCCCTTAACGTGAGTTTTCGTTCCACTGAGCGTCAAA
CCCCGTAGAAAAGATCAAAGGATCTTCTTGAGATCCTTTTTTTCTGCGCGTAATCTGCTGCTTGCAAACA
AAAAAACCACCGCTACCAGCGGTGGTTTGTTTGCCGGATCAAGAGCTACCAACTCTTTTTCCGAAGGTAA
CTGGCTTCAGCAGAGCGCAGATACCAAATACTGTTCTTCTAGTGTAGCCGTAGTTAGGCCACCACTTCAA
GAACTCTGTAGCACCGCCTACATACCTCGCTCTGCTAATCCTGTTACCAGTGGCTGCTGCCAGTGGCGAT
AAGTCGTGTCTTACCGGGTTGGACTCAAGACGATAGTTACCGGATAAGGCGCAGCGGTCGGGCTGAACGG
GGGGTTCGTGCACACAGCCCAGCTTGGAGCGAACGACCTACACCGAACTGAGATACCTACAGCGTGAGCT
ATGAGAAAGCGCCACGCTTCCCGAAGGGAGAAAGGCGGACAGGTATCCGGTAAGCGGCAGGGTCGGAACA
GGAGAGCGCACGAGGGAGCTTCCAGGGGGAAACGCCTGGTATCTTTATAGTCCTGTCGGGTTTCGCCACC
TCTGACTTGAGCGTCGATTTTTGTGATGCTCGTCAGGGGGGCGGAGCCTATGGAAAAACGCCAGCAACGC
GGCCTTTTTACGGTTCCTGGCCTTTTGCTGGCCTTTTGCTCACATGTTCTTTCCTGCGTTATCCCCTGAT
TCTGTGGATAACCGTATTACCGCCTTTGAGTGAGCTGATACCGCTCGCCGCAGCCGAACGACCGAGCGCA
GCGAGTCAGTGAGCGAGGAAGCGGAAGAGCGCCCAATACGCAAACCGCCTCTCCCCGCGCGTTGGCCGAT
TCATTAATGCAGCTGGCACGACAGGTTTCCCGACTGGAAAGCGGGCAGTGAGCGCAACGCAATTAATGTG
AGTTAGCTCACTCATTAGGCACCCCAGGCTTTACACTTTATGCTTCCGGCTCGTATGTTGTGTGGAATTG
TGAGCGGATAACAATTTCACACAGGAAACAGCTATGACCATGATTACGCCAAGCTCGAAATTAACCCTCA
CTAAAGGGAACAAAAGCTGTGCTTTCTCTGACCA
